>Addgene plasmid #41729 | pRLuc110UGA | addgene partial sequence | sequence record 65519 | chim-int-F 5'-TCTTACTGACATCCACTTTGCC-3'
TTCATTACAGCTCTTAAGGCTAGAGTACTTAATACGACTCACTATAGGCTAGCCACCATGACTTCGAAAG
TTTATGATCCAGAACAAAGGAAACGGATGATAACTGGTCCGCAGTGGTGGGCCAGATGTAAACAAATGAA
TGTTCTTGATTCATTTATTAATTATTATGATTCAGAAAAACATGCAGAAAATGCTGTTATTTTTTTACAT
GGTAACGCGGCCTCTTCTTATTTATGGCGACATGTTGTGCCACATATTGAGCCAGTAGCGCGGTGTATTA
TACCAGACCTTATTGGTATGGGCAAATCAGGCAAATCTGGTAATGGTTCTTATAGGTTACTTGATCATTA
CAAATATCTTACTGCATGGTTTGAACTTCTTAATTGACCAAAGAAGATCATTTTTGTCGGCCATGATTGG
GGTGCTTGTTTGGCATTTCATTATAGCTATGAGCATCAAGATAAGATCAAAGCAATAGTTCACGCTGAAA
GTGTAGTAGATGTGATTGAATCATGGGATGAATGGCCTGATATTGAAGAAGATATTGCGTTGATCAAATC
TGAAGAAGGAGAAAAAATGGTTTTGGAGAATAACTTCTTCGTGGAAACCATGTTGCCATCAAAAATCATG
AGAAAGTTAGAACCAGAAGAATTTGCAGCATATCTTGAACCATTCAAAGAGAAAGGTGAAGTTCGTCGTC
CAACATTATCATGGCCTCGTGAAATCCCGTTAGTAAAAGGTGGTAAACCTGACGTTGTACAAATTGTTAG
GAATTATAATGCTTATCTACGTGCAAGTGATGATTTACCAAAAATGTTTATTGAATCGG
