[The description below was written by a language model from this plasmid's Addgene catalogue record.]
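Description:
pRLuc110UGA is a mammalian expression and luciferase reporter plasmid built on the commercial pRL-CMV backbone (about 4.1 kb without the insert). It is propagated in E. coli as a high-copy plasmid under ampicillin selection. The record lists no mammalian selection marker, which suggests transient transfection, although the intended mode of delivery is not stated. No feature table accompanies the entry, so the origin of replication, polyadenylation signal and other backbone elements are not itemised.

The payload is an 861 bp Renilla luciferase (RLuc) cDNA driven by the CMV promoter, a strong constitutive viral promoter active in most mammalian cell types. The open reading frame carries an engineered in-frame UGA stop codon at codon 110. Normal translation therefore terminates early and yields a truncated product that would not be expected to have luciferase activity. Full-length enzyme, and so a luminescent signal, should appear only when the ribosome reads through the premature termination codon. This makes the plasmid a gain-of-signal reporter for nonsense codon suppression.

The associated study examined how the read-through compound PTC124 behaves in cell-based luciferase assays of nonsense suppression. A Renilla-based nonsense reporter fits that context as a way to measure read-through with a luciferase enzyme other than firefly luciferase. It could help separate genuine suppression of a stop codon from effects that a test compound exerts on the reporter enzyme itself, though the record does not spell out this role. The insert was prepared and sequence-verified by a commercial gene synthesis provider and introduced by ligation-independent cloning.
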