Addgene plasmid #41729: pRLuc110UGA
Depositing lab: James Inglese. Publication: Mechanism of PTC124 activity in cell-based luciferase assays of nonsense codon suppression. Auld DS, Thorne N, Maguire WF, Inglese J. Proc Natl Acad Sci U S A. 2009 Mar 3;106(9):3585-90. Epub 2009 Feb 10. 10.1073/pnas.0813345106 PubMed 19208811.
Backbone
  Vector backbone: pRL-CMV
  Backbone manufacturer: Promega
  Backbone size w/o insert (bp): 4079
  Vector type: Mammalian Expression, Luciferase
Growth in bacteria
  Bacterial resistance: Ampicillin, 100 μg/mL
  Growth temperature: 37°C
  Growth strain: DH5alpha
  Copy number: High Copy
Gene/Insert
  Gene/Insert name: RLuc110UGA (alt name: renilla luciferase)
  Insert size (bp): 861
  Mutation: in-frame UGA stop codon at codon 110 in the open reading frame of the RLuc cDNA
  Promoter: CMV
  Cloning method: Ligation Independent Cloning
  Sequencing primers: 5′ GCTAGAGTACTTAATACGACTC
Resource information
  A portion of this plasmid was derived from a plasmid made by: This construct was prepared and sequenced by GenScript Coporation.
Terms and licenses: Academic/Nonprofit Terms; Industry Terms: Not Available to Industry
How to cite: pRLuc110UGA was a gift from James Inglese (Addgene plasmid # 41729 ; http://n2t.net/addgene:41729 ; RRID:Addgene_41729)
